>Addgene plasmid #99375 | lentiGuide-Hygro-eGFP | addgene full sequence | sequence record 191025 | Addgene NGS Result
CCTTCTAGGTCTTGAAAGGAGTGGGAATTGGCTCCGGTGCCCGTCAGTGGGCAGAGCGCACATCGCCCAC
AGTCCCCGAGAAGTTGGGGGGAGGGGTCGGCAATTGATCCGGTGCCTAGAGAAGGTGGCGCGGGGTAAAC
TGGGAAAGTGATGTCGTGTACTGGCTCCGCCTTTTTCCCGAGGGTGGGGGAGAACCGTATATAAGTGCAG
TAGTCGCCGTGAACGTTCTTTTTCGCAACGGGTTTGCCGCCAGAACACAGGTAAGTGCCGTGTGTGGTTC
CCGCGGGCCTGGCCTCTTTACGGGTTATGGCCCTTGCGTGCCTTGAATTACTTCCACCTGGCTGCAGTAC
GTGATTCTTGATCCCGAGCTTCGGGTTGGAAGTGGGTGGGAGAGTTCGAGGCCTTGCGCTTAAGGAGCCC
CTTCGCCTCGTGCTTGAGTTGAGGCCTGGCCTGGGCGCTGGGGCCGCCGCGTGCGAATCTGGTGGCACCT
TCGCGCCTGTCTCGCTGCTTTCGATAAGTCTCTAGCCATTTAAAATTTTTGATGACCTGCTGCGACGCTT
TTTTTCTGGCAAGATAGTCTTGTAAATGCGGGCCAAGATCTGCACACTGGTATTTCGGTTTTTGGGGCCG
CGGGCGGCGACGGGGCCCGTGCGTCCCAGCGCACATGTTCGGCGAGGCGGGGCCTGCGAGCGCGGCCACC
GAGAATCGGACGGGGGTAGTCTCAAGCTGGCCGGCCTGCTCTGGTGCCTGGCCTCGCGCCGCCGTGTATC
GCCCCGCCCTGGGCGGCAAGGCTGGCCCGGTCGGCACCAGTTGCGTGAGCGGAAAGATGGCCGCTTCCCG
GCCCTGCTGCAGGGAGCTCAAAATGGAGGACGCGGCGCTCGGGAGAGCGGGCGGGTGAGTCACCCACACA
AAGGAAAAGGGCCTTTCCGTCCTCAGCCGTCGCTTCATGTGACTCCACGGAGTACCGGGCGCCGTCCAGG
CACCTCGATTAGTTCTCGAGCTTTTGGAGTACGTCGTCTTTAGGTTGGGGGGAGGGGTTTTATGCGATGG
AGTTTCCCCACACTGAGTGGGTGGAGACTGAAGTTAGGCCAGCTTGGCACTTGATGTAATTCTCCTTGGA
ATTTGCCCTTTTTGAGTTTGGATCTTGGTTCATTCTCAAGCCTCAGACAGTGGTTCAAAGTTTTTTTCTT
CCATTTCAGGTGTCGTGACGTACGGCCACCATGGAATTCAAAAAGCCTGAACTCACCGCTACCTCTGTCG
AGAAGTTTCTGATCGAAAAGTTTGACAGTGTATCCGACCTGATGCAGCTCTCCGAGGGCGAAGAATCTCG
GGCTTTCAGCTTCGATGTGGGAGGGCGTGGATATGTCCTGCGGGTGAATAGCTGCGCCGATGGTTTCTAC
AAAGATCGCTATGTTTATCGGCACTTTGCATCCGCCGCTCTCCCTATTCCCGAAGTGCTTGACATTGGGG
AGTTCAGCGAGAGCCTGACCTATTGCATCTCCCGCCGTGCACAGGGTGTCACCTTGCAAGACCTGCCTGA
AACCGAACTGCCCGCTGTTCTCCAGCCCGTCGCCGAGGCCATGGATGCCATCGCTGCCGCCGATCTTAGC
CAGACCAGCGGGTTCGGCCCATTCGGACCTCAAGGAATCGGTCAATACACTACATGGCGCGATTTCATCT
GCGCTATTGCTGATCCCCATGTGTATCACTGGCAAACTGTGATGGACGACACCGTCAGTGCCTCCGTCGC
CCAGGCTCTCGATGAGCTGATGCTTTGGGCCGAGGACTGCCCCGAAGTCCGGCACCTCGTGCACGCCGAT
TTCGGCTCCAACAATGTCCTGACCGACAATGGCCGCATAACAGCCGTCATTGACTGGAGCGAGGCCATGT
TCGGGGATTCCCAATACGAGGTCGCCAACATCTTCTTCTGGAGGCCCTGGTTGGCTTGTATGGAGCAGCA
GACCCGCTACTTCGAGCGGAGGCATCCCGAGCTTGCAGGATCTCCTCGGCTCCGGGCTTATATGCTCCGC
ATTGGTCTTGACCAACTCTATCAGAGCTTGGTTGACGGCAATTTCGATGATGCAGCTTGGGCTCAGGGTC
GCTGCGACGCAATCGTCCGGTCCGGAGCCGGGACTGTCGGGCGTACACAAATCGCCCGCAGAAGCGCTGC
CGTCTGGACCGATGGCTGTGTGGAAGTGCTCGCCGATAGTGGAAACAGACGCCCCAGCACTCGTCCTAGG
GCAAAGGATCTGCAGTCTAGAGGATCTGGTGCCACGAATTTCTCACTACTCAAGCAGGCCGGTGATGTCG
AGGAAAACCCTGGTCCTATGGTGAGCAAGGGCGAGGAGCTGTTCACCGGGGTGGTGCCCATCCTGGTCGA
GCTGGACGGCGACGTAAACGGCCACAAGTTCAGCGTGTCCGGCGAGGGCGAGGGCGATGCCACCTACGGC
AAGCTGACCCTGAAGTTCATCTGCACCACCGGCAAGCTGCCCGTGCCCTGGCCCACCCTCGTGACCACCC
TGACCTACGGCGTGCAGTGCTTCAGCCGCTACCCCGACCACATGAAGCAGCACGACTTCTTCAAGTCCGC
CATGCCCGAAGGCTACGTCCAGGAGCGCACCATCTTCTTCAAGGACGACGGCAACTACAAGACCCGCGCC
GAGGTGAAGTTCGAGGGCGACACCCTGGTGAACCGCATCGAGCTGAAGGGCATCGACTTCAAGGAGGACG
GCAACATCCTGGGGCACAAGCTGGAGTACAACTACAACAGCCACAACGTCTATATCATGGCCGACAAGCA
GAAGAACGGCATCAAGGTGAACTTCAAGATCCGCCACAACATCGAGGACGGCAGCGTGCAGCTCGCCGAC
CACTACCAGCAGAACACCCCCATCGGCGACGGCCCCGTGCTGCTGCCCGACAACCACTACCTGAGCACCC
AGTCCGCCCTGAGCAAAGACCCCAACGAGAAGCGCGATCACATGGTCCTGCTGGAGTTCGTGACCGCCGC
CGGGATCACTCTCGGCATGGACGAGCTGTACAAGTGACGCGTTAAGTCGACAATCAACCTCTGGATTACA
AAATTTGTGAAAGATTGACTGGTATTCTTAACTATGTTGCTCCTTTTACGCTATGTGGATACGCTGCTTT
AATGCCTTTGTATCATGCTATTGCTTCCCGTATGGCTTTCATTTTCTCCTCCTTGTATAAATCCTGGTTG
CTGTCTCTTTATGAGGAGTTGTGGCCCGTTGTCAGGCAACGTGGCGTGGTGTGCACTGTGTTTGCTGACG
CAACCCCCACTGGTTGGGGCATTGCCACCACCTGTCAGCTCCTTTCCGGGACTTTCGCTTTCCCCCTCCC
TATTGCCACGGCGGAACTCATCGCCGCCTGCCTTGCCCGCTGCTGGACAGGGGCTCGGCTGTTGGGCACT
GACAATTCCGTGGTGTTGTCGGGGAAATCATCGTCCTTTCCTTGGCTGCTCGCCTGTGTTGCCACCTGGA
TTCTGCGCGGGACGTCCTTCTGCTACGTCCCTTCGGCCCTCAATCCAGCGGACCTTCCTTCCCGCGGCCT
GCTGCCGGCTCTGCGGCCTCTTCCGCGTCTTCGCCTTCGCCCTCAGACGAGTCGGATCTCCCTTTGGGCC
GCCTCCCCGCGTCGACTTTAAGACCAATGACTTACAAGGCAGCTGTAGATCTTAGCCACTTTTTAAAAGA
AAAGGGGGGACTGGAAGGGCTAATTCACTCCCAACGAAGACAAGATCTGCTTTTTGCTTGTACTGGGTCT
CTCTGGTTAGACCAGATCTGAGCCTGGGAGCTCTCTGGCTAACTAGGGAACCCACTGCTTAAGCCTCAAT
AAAGCTTGCCTTGAGTGCTTCAAGTAGTGTGTGCCCGTCTGTTGTGTGACTCTGGTAACTAGAGATCCCT
CAGACCCTTTTAGTCAGTGTGGAAAATCTCTAGCAGTACGTATAGTAGTTCATGTCATCTTATTATTCAG
TATTTATAACTTGCAAAGAAATGAATATCAGAGAGTGAGAGGAACTTGTTTATTGCAGCTTATAATGGTT
ACAAATAAAGCAATAGCATCACAAATTTCACAAATAAAGCATTTTTTTCACTGCATTCTAGTTGTGGTTT
GTCCAAACTCATCAATGTATCTTATCATGTCTGGCTCTAGCTATCCCGCCCCTAACTCCGCCCATCCCGC
CCCTAACTCCGCCCAGTTCCGCCCATTCTCCGCCCCATGGCTGACTAATTTTTTTTATTTATGCAGAGGC
CGAGGCCGCCTCGGCCTCTGAGCTATTCCAGAAGTAGTGAGGAGGCTTTTTTGGAGGCCTAGGGACGTAC
CCAATTCGCCCTATAGTGAGTCGTATTACGCGCGCTCACTGGCCGTCGTTTTACAACGTCGTGACTGGGA
AAACCCTGGCGTTACCCAACTTAATCGCCTTGCAGCACATCCCCCTTTCGCCAGCTGGCGTAATAGCGAA
GAGGCCCGCACCGATCGCCCTTCCCAACAGTTGCGCAGCCTGAATGGCGAATGGG
[124 nt withheld, positions 4536-4659]
C
[91 nt withheld, positions 4661-4751]
A
[49 nt withheld, positions 4753-4801]
CCTTTGACGTTGGAGTCCACGTTCTTT
[37 nt withheld, positions 4829-4865]
ACCCTATCTCGGTCTATTCTTTTGATTTATAAGGGATTTTGCCGATTTCGGCCTATTGGTTAAAAAATGA
GCTGATTTAACAAAAATTTAACGCGAATTTTAACAAAATATTAACGCTTACAATTTAGGTGGCACTTTTC
GGGGAAATGTGCGCGGAACCCCTATTTGTTTATTTTTCTAAATACATTCAAATATGTATCCGCTCATGAG
ACAATAACCCTGATAAATGCTTCAATAATATTGAAAAAGGAAGAGTATGAGTATTCAACATTTCCGTGTC
GCCCTTATTCCCTTTTTTGCGGCATTTTGCCTTCCTGTTTTTGCTCACCCAGAAACGCTGGTGAAAGTAA
AAGATGCTGAAGATCAGTTGGGTGCACGAGTGGGTTACATCGAACTGGATCTCAACAGCGGTAAGATCCT
TGAGAGTTTTCGCCCCGAAGAACGTTTTCCAATGATGAGCACTTTTAAAGTTCTGCTATGTGGCGCGGTA
TTATCCCGTATTGACGCCGGGCAAGAGCAACTCGGTCGCCGCATACACTATTCTCAGAATGACTTGGTTG
AGTACTCACCAGTCACAGAAAAGCATCTTACGGATGGCATGACAGTAAGAGAATTATGCAGTGCTGCCAT
AACCATGAGTGATAACACTGCGGCCAACTTACTTCTGACAACGATCGGAGGACCGAAGGAGCTAACCGCT
TTTTTGCACAACATGGGGGATCATGTAACTCGCCTTGATCGTTGGGAACCGGAGCTGAATGAAGCCATAC
CAAACGACGAGCGTGACACCACGATGCCTGTAGCAATGGCAACAACGTTGCGCAAACTATTAACTGGCGA
ACTACTTACTCTAGCTTCCCGGCAACAATTAATAGACTGGATGGAGGCGGATAAAGTTGCAGGACCACTT
CTGCGCTCGGCCCTTCCGGCTGGCTGGTTTATTGCTGATAAATCTGGAGCCGGTGAGCGTGGGTCTCGCG
GTATCATTGCAGCACTGGGGCCAGATGGTAAGCCCTCCCGTATCGTAGTTATCTACACGACGGGGAGTCA
GGCAACTATGGATGAACGAAATAGACAGATCGCTGAGATAGGTGCCTCACTGATTAAGCATTGGTAACTG
TCAGACCAAGTTTACTCATATATACTTTAGATTGATTTAAAACTTCATTTTTAATTTAAAAGGATCTAGG
TGAAGATCCTTTTTGATAATCTCATGACCAAAATCCCTTAACGTGAGTTTTCGTTCCACTGAGCGTCAGA
CCCCGTAGAAAAGATCAAAGGATCTTCTTGAGATCCTTTTTTTCTGCGCGTAATCTGCTGCTTGCAAACA
AAAAAACCACCGCTACCAGCGGTGGTTTGTTTGCCGGATCAAGAGCTACCAACTCTTTTTCCGAAGGTAA
CTGGCTTCAGCAGAGCGCAGATACCAAATACTGTTCTTCTAGTGTAGCCGTAGTTAGGCCACCACTTCAA
GAACTCTGTAGCACCGCCTACATACCTCGCTCTGCTAATCCTGTTACCAGTGGCTGCTGCCAGTGGCGAT
AAGTCGTGTCTTACCGGGTTGGACTCAAGACGATAGTTACCGGATAAGGCGCAGCGGTCGGGCTGAACGG
GGGGTTCGTGCACACAGCCCAGCTTGGAGCGAACGACCTACACCGAACTGAGATACCTACAGCGTGAGCT
ATGAGAAAGCGCCACGCTTCCCGAAGGGAGAAAGGCGGACAGGTATCCGGTAAGCGGCAGGGTCGGAACA
GGAGAGCGCACGAGGGAGCTTCCAGGGGGAAACGCCTGGTATCTTTATAGTCCTGTCGGGTTTCGCCACC
TCTGACTTGAGCGTCGATTTTTGTGATGCTCGTCAGGGGGGCGGAGCCTATGGAAAAACGCCAGCAACGC
GGCCTTTTTACGGTTCCTGGCCTTTTGCTGGCCTTTTGCTCACATGTTCTTTCCTGCGTTATCCCCTGAT
TCTGTGGATAACCGTATTACCGCCTTTGAGTGAGCTGATACCGCTCGCCGCAGCCGAACGACCGAGCGCA
GCGAGTCAGTGAGCGAGGAAGCGGAAGAGCGCCCAATACGCAAACCGCCTCTCCCCGCGCGTTGGCCGAT
TCATTAATGCAGCTGGCACGACAGGTTTCCCGACTGGAAAGCGGGCAGTGAGCGCAACGCAATTAATGTG
AGTTAGCTCACTCATTAGGCACCCCAGGCTTTACACTTTATGCTTCCGGCTCGTATGTTGTGTGGAATTG
TGAGCGGATAACAATTTCACACAGGAAACAGCTATGACCATGATTACGCCAAGCGCGCAATTAACCCTCA
CTAAAGGGAACAAAAGCTGGAGCTGCAAGCTTAATGTAGTCTTATGCAATACTCTTGTAGTCTTGCAACA
TGGTAACGATGAGTTAGCAACATGCCTTACAAGGAGAGAAAAAGCACCGTGCATGCCGATTGGTGGAAGT
AAGGTGGTACGATCGTGCCTTATTAGGAAGGCAACAGACGGGTCTGACATGGATTGGACGAACCACTGAA
TTGCCGCATTGCAGAGATATTGTATTTAAGTGCCTAGCTCGATACATAAACGGGTCTCTCTGGTTAGACC
AGATCTGAGCCTGGGAGCTCTCTGGCTAACTAGGGAACCCACTGCTTAAGCCTCAATAAAGCTTGCCTTG
AGTGCTTCAAGTAGTGTGTGCCCGTCTGTTGTGTGACTCTGGTAACTAGAGATCCCTCAGACCCTTTTAG
TCAGTGTGGAAAATCTCTAGCAGTGGCGCCCGAACAGGGACTTGAAAGCGAAAGGGAAACCAGAGGAGCT
CTCTCGACGCAGGACTCGGCTTGCTGAAGCGCGCACGGCAAGAGGCGAGGGGCGGCGACTGGTGAGTACG
CCAAAAATTTTGACTAGCGGAGGCTAGAAGGAGAGAGATGGGTGCGAGAGCGTCAGTATTAAGCGGGGGA
GAATTAGATCGCGATGGGAAAAAATTCGGTTAAGGCCAGGGGGAAAGAAAAAATATAAATTAAAACATAT
AGTATGGGCAAGCAGGGAGCTAGAACGATTCGCAGTTAATCCTGGCCTGTTAGAAACATCAGAAGGCTGT
AGACAAATACTGGGACAGCTACAACCATCCCTTCAGACAGGATCAGAAGAACTTAGATCATTATATAATA
CAGTAGCAACCCTCTATTGTGTGCATCAAAGGATAGAGATAAAAGACACCAAGGAAGCTTTAGACAAGAT
AGAGGAAGAGCAAAACAAAAGTAAGACCACCGCACAGCAAGCGGCCGCTGATCTTCAGACCTGGAGGAGG
AGATATGAGGGACAATTGGAGAAGTGAATTATATAAATATAAAGTAGTAAAAATTGAACCATTAGGAGTA
GCACCCACCAAGGCAAAGAGAAGAGTGGTGCAGAGAGAAAAAAGAGCAGTGGGAATAGGAGCTTTGTTCC
TTGGGTTCTTGGGAGCAGCAGGAAGCACTATGGGCGCAGCGTCAATGACGCTGACGGTACAGGCCAGACA
ATTATTGTCTGGTATAGTGCAGCAGCAGAACAATTTGCTGAGGGCTATTGAGGCGCAACAGCATCTGTTG
CAACTCACAGTCTGGGGCATCAAGCAGCTCCAGGCAAGAATCCTGGCTGTGGAAAGATACCTAAAGGATC
AACAGCTCCTGGGGATTTGGGGTTGCTCTGGAAAACTCATTTGCACCACTGCTGTGCCTTGGAATGCTAG
TTGGAGTAATAAATCTCTGGAACAGATTTGGAATCACACGACCTGGATGGAGTGGGACAGAGAAATTAAC
AATTACACAAGCTTAATACACTCCTTAATTGAAGAATCGCAAAACCAGCAAGAAAAGAATGAACAAGAAT
TATTGGAATTAGATAAATGGGCAAGTTTGTGGAATTGGTTTAACATAACAAATTGGCTGTGGTATATAAA
ATTATTCATAATGATAGTAGGAGGCTTGGTAGGTTTAAGAATAGTTTTTGCTGTACTTTCTATAGTGAAT
AGAGTTAGGCAGGGATATTCACCATTATCGTTTCAGACCCACCTCCCAACCCCGAGGGGACCCAGAGAGG
GCCTATTTCCCATGATTCCTTCATATTTGCATATACGATACAAGGCTGTTAGAGAGATAATTAGAATTAA
TTTGACTGTAAACACAAAGATATTAGTACAAAATACGTGACGTAGAAAGTAATAATTTCTTGGGTAGTTT
GCAGTTTTAAAATTATGTTTTAAAATGGACTATCATATGCTTACCGTAACTTGAAAGTATTTCGATTTCT
TGGCTTTATATATCTTGTGGAAAGGACGAAACACCGGAGACGGTTGTAAATGAGCACACAAAATACACAT
GCTAAAATATTATATTCTATGACCTTTATAAAATCAACCAAAATCTTCTTTTTAATAACTTTAGTATCAA
TAATTAGAATTTTTATGTTCCTTTTTGCAAACTTTTAATAAAAATGAGCAAAATAAAAAAACGCTAGTTT
TAGTAACTCGCGTTGTTTTCTTCACCTTTAATAATAGCTACTCCACCACTTGTTCCTAAGCGGTCAGCTC
CTGCTTCAATCATTTTTTGAGCATCTTCAAATGTTCTAACTCCACCAGCTGCTTTAACTAAAGCATTGTC
TTTAACAACTGACTTCATTAGTTTAACATCTTCAAATGTTGCACCTGATTTTGAAAATCCTGTTGATGTT
TTAACAAATTCTAATCCAGCTTCAACAGCTATTTCACAAGCTTTCATGATTTCTTCTTTTGTTAATAAAC
AATTTTCCATAATACATTTAACAACATGTGATCCAGCTGCTTTTTTTACAGCTTTCATGTCTTCTAAAAC
TAATTCATAATTTTTGTCTTTTAATGCACCAATATTTAATACCATATCAATTTCTGTTGCACCATCTTTA
ATTGCTTCAGAAACTTCGAATGCTTTTGTAGCTGTTGTGCATGCACCTAGAGGAAAACCTACAACATTTG
TTATTCCTACATTTGTGCCTTTTAATAATTCTTTACAATAGCTTGTTCAATATGAATTAACACAAACTGT
TGCAAAATCAAATTCAATTGCTTCATCACATAATTGTTTAATTTCAGCTTTCGTAGCATCTTGTTTTAAT
AATGTGTGATCTATATATTTGTTTAGTTTCATTTTTTCTCCTATATATTCATTTTTAATTTTAATTCTTT
AATAATTTCGTCTACTTTAACTTTAGCGTTTTGAACAGATTCACCAACACCTATAAAATAAATTTTTAGT
TTAGGTTCAGTTCCACTTGGGCGAACAGCAAATCATGACTTATCTTCTAAATAAAATTTTAGTAAGTCTT
GTCCTGGCATATTATACATTCCATCGATGTAGTCTTCAACATTAACAACTTTAAGTCCAGCAATTTGAGT
TAAGGGTGTTGCTCTCAATGATTTCATTAATGGTTCAATTTTTAATTTCTTTTCTTCTGGTTTAAAATTC
AAGTTTAAAGTGAAAGTGTAATATGCACCCATTTCTTTAAATAAATCTTCTAAATAGTCTACTAATGTTT
TATTTTGTTTTTTATAAAATCAAGCAGCCTCTGCTATTAATATAGAAGCTTGTATTCCATCTTTATCTCT
AGCTGAGTCATCAATTACATATCCATAACTTTCTTCATAAGCAAAAACAAAATTTAATCCGTTATCTTCT
TCTTTAGCAATTTCTCTACCCATTCATTTAAATCCAGTTAAAGTTTTTACAATATTAACTCCATATTTTT
CATGAGCGATTCTATCACCCAAATCACTTGTTACAAAACTTGAATATAGAGCCGGATTTTTTGGAATGCT
ATTTAAGCGTTTTAGATTTGATAATTTTCAATCAATTAAAATTGGTCCTGTTTGATTTCCATCTAATCTT
ACAAAATGACCATCATGTTTTATTGCCATTCCAAATCTGTCAGCATCTGGGTCATTCATAATAATAATAT
CTGCATCATGTTTAATACCATATTCAAGCGGTATTTTTCATGCAGGATCAAATTCTGGATTTGGATTTAC
AACATTTTTAAATGTTTCATCTTCAAATGCATGCTCTTCAACCTCAATAACGTTATATCCTGATTCACGT
AATATTTTTGGGGTAAATTTAGTTCCTGTTCCATTAACTGCGCTAAAAATAATTTTTAAATCTTTTTTAG
CTTCTTGCTCTTTTTTGTACGTCTCTGTTTTAGAGCTAGAAATAGCAAGTTAAAATAAGGCTAGTCCGTT
ATCAACTTGAAAAAGTGGCACCGAGTCGGTGCTTTTTTAAGCTTGGCGTAACTAGATCTTGAGACAAATG
GCAGTATTCATCCACAATTTTAAAAGAAAAGGGGGGATTGGGGGGTACAGTGCAGGGGAAAGAATAGTAG
ACATAATAGCAACAGACATACAAACTAAAGAATTACAAAAACAAATTACAAAAATTCAAAATTTTCGGGT
TTATTACAGGGACAGCAGAGATCCACTTTGGCGCCGGCTCGAGGGGGCCCGGGTGCAAAGATGGATAAAG
TTTTAAACAGAGAGGAATCTTTGCAGCTAATGGA
Features (pLannotate 1.2.2; 31 found; start..end, strand, type, name):
     49..260     +  promoter       EF-1α core promoter: core promoter for human elongation factor EF-1α
    261..1199    +  intron         EF-1α intron A: intron upstream of the start codon of human EF-1α
   1230..2248    +  CDS            HygR (fragment): hygromycin B phosphotransferase confers resistance to hygromycin
   2328..3044    +  CDS            EGFP: EGFP is a basic (constitutively fluorescent) green fluorescent protein published in 1996, derived from Aequorea victoria. It is reported to be a rapidly-maturing weak dimer with moderate acid sensitivity.
   3062..3650    +  misc_feature   WPRE: woodchuck hepatitis virus posttranscriptional regulatory element
   3701..3720    +  misc_feature   cPPT/CTS (fragment): central polypurine tract and central termination sequence of HIV-1
   3722..3955    +  LTR            3' LTR (ΔU3): self-inactivating 3' long terminal repeat (LTR) from HIV-1
   4033..4154    +  polyA_signal   SV40 poly(A) signal: SV40 polyadenylation signal
   4194..4329    +  rep_origin     SV40 ori: SV40 origin of replication
   4350..4368    -  promoter       T7 promoter: promoter for bacteriophage T7 RNA polymerase
   4376..4531    +  CDS            lacZα (fragment): LacZα fragment of β-galactosidase; lacZ fragment
   4536..4964    +  rep_origin     f1 ori (sequence partly withheld): f1 bacteriophage origin of replication; arrow indicates direction of (+) strand synthesis
   5017..5121    +  promoter       AmpR promoter: bla
   5122..5982    +  CDS            AmpR: β-lactamase; bla; confers resistance to ampicillin, carbenicillin, and related antibiotics
   6153..6741    +  rep_origin     ori: high-copy-number ColE1/pMB1/pBR322/pUC origin of replication
   6924..7016    +  CDS            lacI (fragment): lac repressor; lacI; The lac repressor binds to the lac operator to inhibit transcription in E. coli. This inhibition can be relieved by adding lactose or isopropyl-β-D-thiogalactopyranoside (IPTG).
   7029..7050    +  protein_bind   CAP binding site: CAP binding activates transcription in the presence of cAMP. E. coli catabolite activator protein
   7065..7095    +  promoter       lac promoter: promoter for the E. coli lac operon
   7099..7121    +  protein_bind   lac operator (fragment): The lac repressor binds to the lac operator to inhibit transcription in E. coli. This inhibition can be relieved by adding lactose or isopropyl-β-D-thiogalactopyranoside (IPTG). lac repressor encoded by lacI
   7164..7182    +  promoter       T3 promoter: promoter for bacteriophage T3 RNA polymerase
   7210..7436    +  promoter       RSV promoter: Rous sarcoma virus enhancer/promoter
   7437..7617    +  LTR            5' LTR (truncated): truncated 5' long terminal repeat (LTR) from HIV-1
   7664..7789    +  misc_feature   HIV-1 Ψ: packaging signal of human immunodeficiency virus type 1
   7773..8136    +  CDS            HIV-1 gag (fragment): gag protein from human immunodeficiency virus 1; gag
   8282..8515    +  misc_feature   RRE: The Rev response element (RRE) of HIV-1 allows for Rev-dependent mRNA export from the nucleus to the cytoplasm.
   8892..8918    +  CDS            Rev (fragment): human immunodeficiency virus 1 (HIV-1) Rev protein; rev; enhances nuclear export of unspliced and incompletely spliced viral mRNAs
   8922..9162    +  promoter       U6 promoter: RNA polymerase III promoter for human U6 snRNA
   9348..10007   -  CDS            deoC1: DEOC1_STAAN - Also known as dra. Experimental evidence at protein level: Swiss-Prot protein existence level 1. Catalyzes a reversible aldol reaction between acetaldehyde and D-glyceraldehyde 3-phosphate to generate 2-deoxy-D-ribose 5- phosphate. From Staphylococcus aureus (strain N315).
  11052..11127   +  misc_RNA       gRNA scaffold: guide RNA scaffold for the Streptococcus pyogenes CRISPR/Cas9 system
  11183..11300   +  misc_feature   cPPT/CTS: central polypurine tract and central termination sequence of HIV-1
  11366..23      +  CDS            small t antigen (fragment) (across the origin): SV40 (simian virus 40) small t antigen
