[The description below was written by a language model from this plasmid's Addgene catalogue record and pLannotate feature annotations shown in this document.]
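Description:
lentiGuide-Hygro-eGFP is a third-generation lentiviral transfer plasmid of 11,409 bp, built on the lentiGuide backbone, for delivering a Streptococcus pyogenes single guide RNA to mammalian cells together with a dual selection/reporter cassette. It does not encode Cas9, so the nuclease or a dCas9 effector must be supplied separately. In bacteria it is maintained through a high-copy ColE1/pUC-type origin and ampicillin resistance (AmpR). An f1 origin, an SV40 origin and poly(A) signal, and remnants of lac and phage promoter sequences are also annotated in the backbone.

The viral portion has an RSV promoter driving a truncated HIV-1 5' LTR, followed by the Ψ packaging signal, a partial gag sequence, the Rev response element, a cPPT/CTS and a self-inactivating ΔU3 3' LTR. Packaging therefore depends on helper functions provided in trans, and the integrated provirus lacks LTR promoter activity. Within this frame, a human U6 Pol III promoter is separated from the S. pyogenes gRNA scaffold by a stretch of roughly 1.9 kb flanked by BsmBI sites, which appears to be a filler that is replaced when a custom guide is cloned in. The bacterial deoC1 match annotated in this region most likely reflects filler sequence rather than a functional gene.

Downstream, the EF-1α core promoter with its intron A drives a single transcript encoding hygromycin B phosphotransferase linked by a P2A peptide to EGFP, followed by a WPRE to enhance expression. Transduced cells can thus be selected with hygromycin and tracked or sorted by green fluorescence. The associated work used CRISPR-based transcriptional activation and repression in human iPSC-derived neural progenitors, neurons and astrocytes.
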