Addgene plasmid #99375: lentiGuide-Hygro-eGFP
Purpose: Expresses S. pyogenes CRISPR chimeric RNA element with customizable sgRNA from U6 promoter and hygromycin resistance marker with 2A eGFP from EF-1a promoter. 3rd generation lentiviral backbone.
Depositing lab: Kristen Brennand. Depositing organization: Icahn School of Medicine at Mount Sinai. Publication: Evaluating Synthetic Activation and Repression of Neuropsychiatric-Related Genes in hiPSC-Derived NPCs, Neurons, and Astrocytes. Ho SM, Hartley BJ, Flaherty E, Rajarajan P, Abdelaal R, Obiorah I, Barretto N, Muhammad H, Phatnani HP, Akbarian S, Brennand KJ. Stem Cell Reports. 2017 Aug 8;9(2):615-628. doi: 10.1016/j.stemcr.2017.06.012. Epub 2017 Jul 27. PubMed 28757163.
Backbone
  Vector backbone: lentiGuide ( plasmid #52963)
  Backbone size w/o insert (bp): 9465
  Total vector size (bp): 11409
  Vector type: Mammalian Expression, Lentiviral, CRISPR
  Selectable markers: Hygromycin
Growth in bacteria
  Bacterial resistance: Ampicillin, 100 μg/mL
  Growth temperature: 30°C
  Growth strain: NEB Stable
  Copy number: High Copy
Gene/Insert 1
  Gene/Insert name: S. pyogenes sgRNA cassette
  Species: Synthetic
  Insert size (bp): 100
  Promoter: hU6
  Cloning method: Restriction Enzyme; 5′ cloning site BsmBⅠ (not destroyed); 3′ cloning site BsmBⅠ (not destroyed)
  Sequencing primers: 5′ hU6-F; 3′ hGata4-rev (5'-ATTGTGGATGAATACTGCC-3')
Gene/Insert 2
  Gene/Insert name: Hygro-P2A-eGFP
  Insert size (bp): 1844
  Promoter: EF-1a
  Cloning method: Gibson Cloning
  Sequencing primers: 5′ EF-1a-F; 3′ WPRE-R
Resource information
  A portion of this plasmid was derived from a plasmid made by: Hygro: Addgene plasmid #61426 (Feng Zhang lab)
Terms and licenses: Academic/Nonprofit Terms; Industry Terms: Not Available to Industry
Depositor comments: Hygro sequence is from Addgene plasmid #61426 (generously shared by Feng Zhang Lab). "Genome-scale transcriptional activation by an engineered CRISPR-Cas9 complex.", Konermann et al.. 2014
How to cite: lentiGuide-Hygro-eGFP was a gift from Kristen Brennand (Addgene plasmid # 99375 ; http://n2t.net/addgene:99375 ; RRID:Addgene_99375)
